Addgene plasmid #176868: pTAG4E
Purpose: First sgRNA in a tRNA separated array of sgRNAs
Depositing lab: Daniel Voytas. Depositing organization: University of Minnesota. Publication: Direct delivery and fast-treated Agrobacterium co-culture (Fast-TrACC) plant transformation methods for Nicotiana benthamiana. Cody JP, Maher MF, Nasti RA, Starker CG, Chamness JC, Voytas DF. Nat Protoc. 2022 Oct 17. pii: 10.1038/s41596-022-00749-9. doi: 10.1038/s41596-022-00749-9. PubMed 36253612.
Backbone
  Vector backbone: pAGM9121
  Vector type: CRISPR
Growth in bacteria
  Bacterial resistance: Spectinomycin, 50 μg/mL
  Growth temperature: 37°C
  Growth strain: DH5alpha
  Copy number: High Copy
Gene/Insert
  Gene/Insert name: sgRNA_4E (alt name: LacZ)
  gRNA/shRNA sequence: unknown
  Species: Synthetic
  Mutation: WT
  Cloning method: Restriction Enzyme; 5′ cloning site Unknown (unknown if destroyed); 3′ cloning site Unknown (unknown if destroyed)
Terms and licenses: Academic/Nonprofit Terms; Industry Terms: Not Available to Industry
Depositor comments: MoClo compatible
How to cite: pTAG4E was a gift from Daniel Voytas (Addgene plasmid # 176868 ; http://n2t.net/addgene:176868 ; RRID:Addgene_176868)
