[The description below was written by a language model from this plasmid's Addgene catalogue record and pLannotate feature annotations shown in this document.]
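Description:
pTAG4E is a small (about 2.8 kb) CRISPR cloning module built on the pAGM9121 backbone, a MoClo-type entry vector, and it is described by the depositor as MoClo compatible. It is maintained in E. coli at high copy through a ColE1/pUC-type origin and selected with spectinomycin via an aadA (SmR) aminoglycoside adenylyltransferase gene. The annotation also picks up a fragment of a class 1 integron Pc promoter and a short remnant of a gentamicin acetyltransferase gene upstream of aadA; these appear to be leftovers of the resistance cassette's origin rather than a functional second marker.

The payload is a synthetic unit intended to supply the first sgRNA position in a tRNA-separated array of guide RNAs. The feature table shows two copies of a Streptococcus pyogenes Cas9 gRNA scaffold, each followed directly by a tRNA, flanking a lacZα cassette (CAP binding site, lac promoter and operator, T3 and T7 promoters, a pBluescript MCS fragment and a partial lacZα coding sequence). This layout is consistent with lacZα acting as a placeholder that can be swapped for a spacer-containing fragment, with blue/white screening to identify recombinants, although the record lists the cloning sites as unknown. In such arrays, the tRNAs are cleaved by endogenous tRNA-processing enzymes, releasing individual sgRNAs from one transcript. No guide sequence is recorded, and no promoter for expressing the array in the target organism is annotated, so that would presumably be provided by other modules during assembly. The associated publication concerns plant transformation of Nicotiana benthamiana, indicating use in multiplexed plant genome editing.
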