Features (pLannotate 1.2.2; 16 found; start..end, strand, type, name):
      7..77      +  misc_RNA       gRNA scaffold (fragment): guide RNA scaffold for the Streptococcus pyogenes CRISPR/Cas9 system
     83..153     +  ncRNA          tRNA: Accession: RF00005 - tRNA
    207..228     +  protein_bind   CAP binding site: CAP binding activates transcription in the presence of cAMP. E. coli catabolite activator protein
    243..273     +  promoter       lac promoter: promoter for the E. coli lac operon
    281..297     +  protein_bind   lac operator: The lac repressor binds to the lac operator to inhibit transcription in E. coli. This inhibition can be relieved by adding lactose or isopropyl-β-D-thiogalactopyranoside (IPTG). lac repressor encoded by lacI
    342..360     +  promoter       T3 promoter: promoter for bacteriophage T3 RNA polymerase
    376..399     +  misc_feature   MCS (fragment): pBluescript multiple cloning site
    408..426     -  promoter       T7 promoter: promoter for bacteriophage T7 RNA polymerase
    434..589     +  CDS            lacZα (fragment): LacZα fragment of β-galactosidase; lacZ fragment
    594..612     +  rep_origin     f1 ori (fragment): f1 bacteriophage origin of replication; arrow indicates direction of (+) strand synthesis
    627..702     +  misc_RNA       gRNA scaffold: guide RNA scaffold for the Streptococcus pyogenes CRISPR/Cas9 system
    708..778     +  ncRNA          tRNA: Accession: RF00005 - tRNA
    818..841     +  promoter       Pc promoter (fragment): intI1 (promoter lies within the coding sequence); class 1 integron promoter
   1017..1073    +  CDS            GmR (fragment): gentamycin acetyltransferase; aacC1; confers resistance to gentamycin
   1084..1871    +  CDS            SmR (fragment): aminoglycoside adenylyltransferase (Murphy, 1985); aadA; confers resistance to spectinomycin and streptomycin
   2212..2800    +  rep_origin     ori: high-copy-number ColE1/pMB1/pBR322/pUC origin of replication
>Addgene plasmid #176868 | pTAG4E | addgene full sequence | sequence record 353591 | Addgene NGS Result
GGTCTCAGAGCTAGAAATAGCAAGTTAAAATAAGGCTAGTCCGTTATCAACTTGAAAAAGTGGCACCGAG
TCGGTGCAACAAAGCACCAGTGGTCTAGTGGTAGAATAGTACCCTGCCACGGTACAGACCCGGGTTCGAT
TCCCGGCTGGTGCATGAGACGAGATCTAGACGACCGGTGGAAAGCGGGCAGTGAGCGCAACGCAATTAAT
GTGAGTTAGCTCACTCATTAGGCACCCCAGGCTTTACACTTTATGCTTCCGGCTCGTATGTTGTGTGGAA
TTGTGAGCGGATAACAATTTCACACAGGAAACAGCTATGACCATGATTACGCCAAGCGCGCAATTAACCC
TCACTAAAGGGAACAAAAGCTGGAGGACCTCGAGGGGGGGCCCGGTACCCAATTCGCCCTATAGTGAGTC
GTATTACGCGCGCTCACTGGCCGTCGTTTTACAACGTCGTGACTGGGAAAACCCTGGCGTTACCCAACTT
AATCGCCTTGCAGCACATCCCCCTTTCGCCAGCTGGCGTAATAGCGAAGAGGCCCGCACCGATCGCCCTT
CCCAACAGTTGCGCAGCCTGAATGGCGAATGGGACGCGCCCTGTAGCGGCGCCACTAGTCGTCTCCGTTT
TAGAGCTAGAAATAGCAAGTTAAAATAAGGCTAGTCCGTTATCAACTTGAAAAAGTGGCACCGAGTCGGT
GCAACAAAGCACCAGTGGTCTAGTGGTAGAATAGTACCCTGCCACGGTACAGACCCGGGTTCGATTCCCG
GCTGGTGCAGCTTCGAGACCACGAAGTGCCGAGGCACGAACCCAGTGGACATAAGCCTGTTCGGTTCGTA
AGCTGTAATGCAAGTAGCGTATGCGCTCACGCAACTGGTCCAGAACCTTGACCGAACGCAGCGGTGGTAA
CGGCGCAGTGGCGGTTTTCATGGCTTGTTATGACTGTTTTTTTGGGGTACAGTCTATGCCTCGGGCATCC
AAGCAGCAAGCGCGTTACGCCGTGGGTCGATGTTTGATGTTATGGAGCAGCAACGATGTTACGCAGCAGG
GCAGTCGCCCTAAAACAAAGTTAAACATCATGGGGGAAGCGGTGATCGCCGAAGTATCGACTCAACTATC
AGAGGTAGTTGGCGTCATCGAGCGCCATCTCGAACCGACGTTGCTGGCCGTACATTTGTACGGCTCCGCA
GTGGATGGCGGCCTGAAGCCACACAGCGATATTGATTTGCTGGTTACGGTGACCGTAAGGCTTGATGAAA
CAACGCGGCGAGCTTTGATCAACGACCTTTTGGAAACTTCGGCTTCCCCTGGAGAGAGCGAGATTCTCCG
CGCTGTAGAAGTCACCATTGTTGTGCACGACGACATCATTCCGTGGCGTTATCCAGCTAAGCGCGAACTG
CAATTTGGAGAATGGCAGCGCAATGACATTCTTGCAGGTATCTTCGAGCCAGCCACGATCGACATTGATC
TGGCTATCTTGCTGACAAAAGCAAGAGAACATAGCGTTGCCTTGGTAGGTCCAGCGGCGGAGGAACTCTT
TGATCCGGTTCCTGAACAGGATCTATTTGAGGCGCTAAATGAAACCTTAACGCTATGGAACTCGCCGCCC
GACTGGGCTGGCGATGAGCGAAATGTAGTGCTTACGTTGTCCCGCATTTGGTACAGCGCAGTAACCGGCA
AAATCGCGCCGAAGGATGTCGCTGCCGACTGGGCAATGGAGCGCCTGCCGGCCCAGTATCAGCCCGTCAT
ACTTGAAGCTAGACAGGCTTATCTTGGACAAGAAGAAGATCGCTTGGCCTCGCGCGCAGATCAGTTGGAA
GAATTTGTCCATTACGTGAAAGGCGAGATCACCAAGGTAGTCGGCAAATAATGTCTAGCTAGAAATTCGT
TCAAGCCGACGCCGCTTCGCGGCGCGGCTTAACTCAAGCGTTAGATGCACTAAGCACATAATTGCTCACA
GCCAAACTATCAGGTCAAGTCTGCTTTTATTATTTTTAAGCGTGCATAATAAGCCCTACACAAATTGGGA
GATATATCATGCTGTCAGACCAAGTTTACTCATATATACTTTAGATTGATTTAAAACTTCATTTTTAATT
TAAAAGGATCTAGGTGAAGATCCTTTTTGATAATCTCATGACCAAAATCCCTTAACGTGAGTTTTCGTTC
CACTGAGCGTCAGACCCCGTAGAAAAGATCAAAGGATCTTCTTGAGATCCTTTTTTTCTGCGCGTAATCT
GCTGCTTGCAAACAAAAAAACCACCGCTACCAGCGGTGGTTTGTTTGCCGGATCAAGAGCTACCAACTCT
TTTTCCGAAGGTAACTGGCTTCAGCAGAGCGCAGATACCAAATACTGTTCTTCTAGTGTAGCCGTAGTTA
GGCCACCACTTCAAGAACTCTGTAGCACCGCCTACATACCTCGCTCTGCTAATCCTGTTACCAGTGGCTG
CTGCCAGTGGCGATAAGTCGTGTCTTACCGGGTTGGACTCAAGACGATAGTTACCGGATAAGGCGCAGCG
GTCGGGCTGAACGGGGGGTTCGTGCACACAGCCCAGCTTGGAGCGAACGACCTACACCGAACTGAGATAC
CTACAGCGTGAGCTATGAGAAAGCGCCACGCTTCCCGAAGGGAGAAAGGCGGACAGGTATCCGGTAAGCG
GCAGGGTCGGAACAGGAGAGCGCACGAGGGAGCTTCCAGGGGGAAACGCCTGGTATCTTTATAGTCCTGT
CGGGTTTCGCCACCTCTGACTTGAGCGTCGATTTTTGTGATGCTCGTCAGGGGGGCGGAGCCTATGGAAA
AACGCCAGCAACGCGGCCTTTTTACGGTTCCTGCACTCTGT
